>Addgene plasmid #129274 | GFP-APEX2-NIK3x | addgene full sequence | sequence record 254971 | Addgene NGS Result
GGGCGATGCCACCTACGGCAAGCTGACCCTGAAGTTCATCTGCACCACCGGCAAGCTGCCCGTGCCCTGG
CCCACCCTCGTGACCACCCTGACCTACGGCGTGCAGTGCTTCAGCCGCTACCCCGACCACATGAAGCAGC
ACGACTTCTTCAAGTCCGCCATGCCCGAAGGCTACGTCCAGGAGCGCACCATCTTCTTCAAGGACGACGG
CAACTACAAGACCCGCGCCGAGGTGAAGTTCGAGGGCGACACCCTGGTGAACCGCATCGAGCTGAAGGGC
ATCGACTTCAAGGAGGACGGCAACATCCTGGGGCACAAGCTGGAGTACAACTACAACAGCCACAACGTCT
ATATCATGGCCGACAAGCAGAAGAACGGCATCAAGGTGAACTTCAAGATCCGCCACAACATCGAGGACGG
CAGCGTGCAGCTCGCCGACCACTACCAGCAGAACACCCCCATCGGCGACGGCCCCGTGCTGCTGCCCGAC
AACCACTACCTGAGCACCCAGTCCGCCCTGAGCAAAGACCCCAACGAGAAGCGCGATCACATGGTCCTGC
TGGAGTTCGTGACCGCCGCCGGGATCACTCTCGGCATGGACGAGCTGTACAAGTCCGGACTCAGATCTCG
AGCTGGAAAGTCTTACCCAACTGTGAGTGCTGATTACCAGGACGCCGTTGAGAAGGCGAAGAAGAAGCTC
AGAGGCTTCATCGCTGAGAAGAGATGCGCTCCTCTAATGCTCCGTTTGGCATTCCACTCTGCTGGAACCT
TTGACAAGGGCACGAAGACCGGTGGACCCTTCGGAACCATCAAGCACCCTGCCGAACTGGCTCACAGCGC
TAACAACGGTCTTGACATCGCTGTTAGGCTTTTGGAGCCACTCAAGGCGGAGTTCCCTATTTTGAGCTAC
GCCGATTTCTACCAGTTGGCTGGCGTTGTTGCCGTTGAGGTCACGGGTGGACCTAAGGTTCCATTCCACC
CTGGAAGAGAGGACAAGCCTGAGCCACCACCAGAGGGTCGCTTGCCTGATCCCACTAAGGGTTCTGACCA
TTTGAGAGATGTGTTTGGCAAAGCTATGGGGCTTACTGACCAAGATATCGTTGCTCTATCTGGGGGTCAC
ACTATTGGAGCTGCACACAAGGAGCGTTCTGGATTTGAGGGTCCCTGGACCTCTAATCCTCTTATTTTCG
ACAACTCATACTTCACGGAGTTGTTGAGTGGTGAGAAGGAAGGTCTCCTTCAGCTACCTTCTGACAAGGC
TCTTTTGTCTGACCCTGTATTCCGCCCTCTCGTTGATAAATATGCAGCGGACGAAGATGCCTTCTTTGCT
GATTACGCTGAGGCTCACCAAAAGCTTTCCGAGCTTGGGTTTGCTGATGCCTCGAATTCAAGAATGAGAA
AGAAGCGAAAAAAGAAGCTTCGAATCCTGCGCATGAGAAAGAAGCGCAAGAAGAAGCTCCGCATCCTCAG
GATGCGCAAGAAACGCAAGAAGAAGCTGCGCATCCTGTGAGACCCAGCTTTCTTGTACAAAGTGGTTGGT
AAGCCTATCCCTAACCCTCTCCTCGGTCTCGATTCTACGTAGTAATGAGCTAGCGCTAACCGGTGGCGCG
TTAAGTCGACAATCAACCTCTGGATTACAAAATTTGTGAAAGATTGACTGGTATTCTTAACTATGTTGCT
CCTTTTACGCTATGTGGATACGCTGCTTTAATGCCTTTGTATCATGCTATTGCTTCCCGTATGGCTTTCA
TTTTCTCCTCCTTGTATAAATCCTGGTTGCTGTCTCTTTATGAGGAGTTGTGGCCCGTTGTCAGGCAACG
TGGCGTGGTGTGCACTGTGTTTGCTGACGCAACCCCCACTGGTTGGGGCATTGCCACCACCTGTCAGCTC
CTTTCCGGGACTTTCGCTTTCCCCCTCCCTATTGCCACGGCGGAACTCATCGCCGCCTGCCTTGCCCGCT
GCTGGACAGGGGCTCGGCTGTTGGGCACTGACAATTCCGTGGTGTTGTCGGGGAAATCATCGTCCTTTCC
TTGGCTGCTCGCCTGTGTTGCCACCTGGATTCTGCGCGGGACGTCCTTCTGCTACGTCCCTTCGGCCCTC
AATCCAGCGGACCTTCCTTCCCGCGGCCTGCTGCCGGCTCTGCGGCCTCTTCCGCGTCTTCGCCTTCGCC
CTCAGACGAGTCGGATCTCCCTTTGGGCCGCCTCCCCGCGTCGACTTTAAGACCAATGACTTACAAGGCA
GCTGTAGATCTTAGCCACTTTTTAAAAGAAAAGGGGGGACTGGAAGGGCTAATTCACTCCCAACGAAGAC
AAGATCTGCTTTTTGCTTGTACTGGGTCTCTCTGGTTAGACCAGATCTGAGCCTGGGAGCTCTCTGGCTA
ACTAGGGAACCCACTGCTTAAGCCTCAATAAAGCTTGCCTTGAGTGCTTCAAGTAGTGTGTGCCCGTCTG
TTGTGTGACTCTGGTAACTAGAGATCCCTCAGACCCTTTTAGTCAGTGTGGAAAATCTCTAGCAGTACGT
ATAGTAGTTCATGTCATCTTATTATTCAGTATTTATAACTTGCAAAGAAATGAATATCAGAGAGTGAGAG
GAACTTGTTTATTGCAGCTTATAATGGTTACAAATAAAGCAATAGCATCACAAATTTCACAAATAAAGCA
TTTTTTTCACTGCATTCTAGTTGTGGTTTGTCCAAACTCATCAATGTATCTTATCATGTCTGGCTCTAGC
TATCCCGCCCCTAACTCCGCCCATCCCGCCCCTAACTCCGCCCAGTTCCGCCCATTCTCCGCCCCATGGC
TGACTAATTTTTTTTATTTATGCAGAGGCCGAGGCCGCCTCGGCCTCTGAGCTATTCCAGAAGTAGTGAG
GAGGCTTTTTTGGAGGCCTAGGGACGTACCCAATTCGCCCTATAGTGAGTCGTATTACGCGCGCTCACTG
GCCGTCGTTTTACAACGTCGTGACTGGGAAAACCCTGGCGTTACCCAACTTAATCGCCTTGCAGCACATC
CCCCTTTCGCCAGCTGGCGTAATAGCGAAGAGGCCCGCACCGATCGCCCTTCCCAACAGTTGCGCAGCCT
GAATGGCGAATGGG
[124 nt withheld, positions 3095-3218]
C
[91 nt withheld, positions 3220-3310]
A
[49 nt withheld, positions 3312-3360]
CCTTTGACGTTGGAGTCCACGTTCTTT
[37 nt withheld, positions 3388-3424]
ACCCTATCTCGGTCTATTCTTTTGATTTATAAGGGATTTTGCCGATTTCGGCCTATTGGTTAAAAAATGA
GCTGATTTAACAAAAATTTAACGCGAATTTTAACAAAATATTAACGCTTACAATTTAGGTGGCACTTTTC
GGGGAAATGTGCGCGGAACCCCTATTTGTTTATTTTTCTAAATACATTCAAATATGTATCCGCTCATGAG
ACAATAACCCTGATAAATGCTTCAATAATATTGAAAAAGGAAGAGTATGAGTATTCAACATTTCCGTGTC
GCCCTTATTCCCTTTTTTGCGGCATTTTGCCTTCCTGTTTTTGCTCACCCAGAAACGCTGGTGAAAGTAA
AAGATGCTGAAGATCAGTTGGGTGCACGAGTGGGTTACATCGAACTGGATCTCAACAGCGGTAAGATCCT
TGAGAGTTTTCGCCCCGAAGAACGTTTTCCAATGATGAGCACTTTTAAAGTTCTGCTATGTGGCGCGGTA
TTATCCCGTATTGACGCCGGGCAAGAGCAACTCGGTCGCCGCATACACTATTCTCAGAATGACTTGGTTG
AGTACTCACCAGTCACAGAAAAGCATCTTACGGATGGCATGACAGTAAGAGAATTATGCAGTGCTGCCAT
AACCATGAGTGATAACACTGCGGCCAACTTACTTCTGACAACGATCGGAGGACCGAAGGAGCTAACCGCT
TTTTTGCACAACATGGGGGATCATGTAACTCGCCTTGATCGTTGGGAACCGGAGCTGAATGAAGCCATAC
CAAACGACGAGCGTGACACCACGATGCCTGTAGCAATGGCAACAACGTTGCGCAAACTATTAACTGGCGA
ACTACTTACTCTAGCTTCCCGGCAACAATTAATAGACTGGATGGAGGCGGATAAAGTTGCAGGACCACTT
CTGCGCTCGGCCCTTCCGGCTGGCTGGTTTATTGCTGATAAATCTGGAGCCGGTGAGCGTGGGTCTCGCG
GTATCATTGCAGCACTGGGGCCAGATGGTAAGCCCTCCCGTATCGTAGTTATCTACACGACGGGGAGTCA
GGCAACTATGGATGAACGAAATAGACAGATCGCTGAGATAGGTGCCTCACTGATTAAGCATTGGTAACTG
TCAGACCAAGTTTACTCATATATACTTTAGATTGATTTAAAACTTCATTTTTAATTTAAAAGGATCTAGG
TGAAGATCCTTTTTGATAATCTCATGACCAAAATCCCTTAACGTGAGTTTTCGTTCCACTGAGCGTCAGA
CCCCGTAGAAAAGATCAAAGGATCTTCTTGAGATCCTTTTTTTCTGCGCGTAATCTGCTGCTTGCAAACA
AAAAAACCACCGCTACCAGCGGTGGTTTGTTTGCCGGATCAAGAGCTACCAACTCTTTTTCCGAAGGTAA
CTGGCTTCAGCAGAGCGCAGATACCAAATACTGTTCTTCTAGTGTAGCCGTAGTTAGGCCACCACTTCAA
GAACTCTGTAGCACCGCCTACATACCTCGCTCTGCTAATCCTGTTACCAGTGGCTGCTGCCAGTGGCGAT
AAGTCGTGTCTTACCGGGTTGGACTCAAGACGATAGTTACCGGATAAGGCGCAGCGGTCGGGCTGAACGG
GGGGTTCGTGCACACAGCCCAGCTTGGAGCGAACGACCTACACCGAACTGAGATACCTACAGCGTGAGCT
ATGAGAAAGCGCCACGCTTCCCGAAGGGAGAAAGGCGGACAGGTATCCGGTAAGCGGCAGGGTCGGAACA
GGAGAGCGCACGAGGGAGCTTCCAGGGGGAAACGCCTGGTATCTTTATAGTCCTGTCGGGTTTCGCCACC
TCTGACTTGAGCGTCGATTTTTGTGATGCTCGTCAGGGGGGCGGAGCCTATGGAAAAACGCCAGCAACGC
GGCCTTTTTACGGTTCCTGGCCTTTTGCTGGCCTTTTGCTCACATGTTCTTTCCTGCGTTATCCCCTGAT
TCTGTGGATAACCGTATTACCGCCTTTGAGTGAGCTGATACCGCTCGCCGCAGCCGAACGACCGAGCGCA
GCGAGTCAGTGAGCGAGGAAGCGGAAGAGCGCCCAATACGCAAACCGCCTCTCCCCGCGCGTTGGCCGAT
TCATTAATGCAGCTGGCACGACAGGTTTCCCGACTGGAAAGCGGGCAGTGAGCGCAACGCAATTAATGTG
AGTTAGCTCACTCATTAGGCACCCCAGGCTTTACACTTTATGCTTCCGGCTCGTATGTTGTGTGGAATTG
TGAGCGGATAACAATTTCACACAGGAAACAGCTATGACCATGATTACGCCAAGCGCGCAATTAACCCTCA
CTAAAGGGAACAAAAGCTGGAGCTGCAAGCTTAATGTAGTCTTATGCAATACTCTTGTAGTCTTGCAACA
TGGTAACGATGAGTTAGCAACATGCCTTACAAGGAGAGAAAAAGCACCGTGCATGCCGATTGGTGGAAGT
AAGGTGGTACGATCGTGCCTTATTAGGAAGGCAACAGACGGGTCTGACATGGATTGGACGAACCACTGAA
TTGCCGCATTGCAGAGATATTGTATTTAAGTGCCTAGCTCGATACATAAACGGGTCTCTCTGGTTAGACC
AGATCTGAGCCTGGGAGCTCTCTGGCTAACTAGGGAACCCACTGCTTAAGCCTCAATAAAGCTTGCCTTG
AGTGCTTCAAGTAGTGTGTGCCCGTCTGTTGTGTGACTCTGGTAACTAGAGATCCCTCAGACCCTTTTAG
TCAGTGTGGAAAATCTCTAGCAGTGGCGCCCGAACAGGGACTTGAAAGCGAAAGGGAAACCAGAGGAGCT
CTCTCGACGCAGGACTCGGCTTGCTGAAGCGCGCACGGCAAGAGGCGAGGGGCGGCGACTGGTGAGTACG
CCAAAAATTTTGACTAGCGGAGGCTAGAAGGAGAGAGATGGGTGCGAGAGCGTCAGTATTAAGCGGGGGA
GAATTAGATCGCGATGGGAAAAAATTCGGTTAAGGCCAGGGGGAAAGAAAAAATATAAATTAAAACATAT
AGTATGGGCAAGCAGGGAGCTAGAACGATTCGCAGTTAATCCTGGCCTGTTAGAAACATCAGAAGGCTGT
AGACAAATACTGGGACAGCTACAACCATCCCTTCAGACAGGATCAGAAGAACTTAGATCATTATATAATA
CAGTAGCAACCCTCTATTGTGTGCATCAAAGGATAGAGATAAAAGACACCAAGGAAGCTTTAGACAAGAT
AGAGGAAGAGCAAAACAAAAGTAAGACCACCGCACAGCAAGCGGCCGCTGATCTTCAGACCTGGAGGAGG
AGATATGAGGGACAATTGGAGAAGTGAATTATATAAATATAAAGTAGTAAAAATTGAACCATTAGGAGTA
GCACCCACCAAGGCAAAGAGAAGAGTGGTGCAGAGAGAAAAAAGAGCAGTGGGAATAGGAGCTTTGTTCC
TTGGGTTCTTGGGAGCAGCAGGAAGCACTATGGGCGCAGCGTCAATGACGCTGACGGTACAGGCCAGACA
ATTATTGTCTGGTATAGTGCAGCAGCAGAACAATTTGCTGAGGGCTATTGAGGCGCAACAGCATCTGTTG
CAACTCACAGTCTGGGGCATCAAGCAGCTCCAGGCAAGAATCCTGGCTGTGGAAAGATACCTAAAGGATC
AACAGCTCCTGGGGATTTGGGGTTGCTCTGGAAAACTCATTTGCACCACTGCTGTGCCTTGGAATGCTAG
TTGGAGTAATAAATCTCTGGAACAGATTTGGAATCACACGACCTGGATGGAGTGGGACAGAGAAATTAAC
AATTACACAAGCTTAATACACTCCTTAATTGAAGAATCGCAAAACCAGCAAGAAAAGAATGAACAAGAAT
TATTGGAATTAGATAAATGGGCAAGTTTGTGGAATTGGTTTAACATAACAAATTGGCTGTGGTATATAAA
ATTATTCATAATGATAGTAGGAGGCTTGGTAGGTTTAAGAATAGTTTTTGCTGTACTTTCTATAGTGAAT
AGAGTTAGGCAGGGATATTCACCATTATCGTTTCAGACCCACCTCCCAACCCCGAGGGGACCCTTGCGCC
TTTTCCAAGGCAGCCCTGGGTTTGCGCAGGGACGCGGCTGCTCTGGGCGTGGTTCCGGGAAACGCAGCGG
CGCCGACCCTGGGTCTCGCACATTCTTCACGTCCGTTCGCAGCGTCACCCGGATCTTCGCCGCTACCCTT
GTGGGCCCCCCGGCGACGCTTCCTGCTCCGCCCCTAAGTCGGGAAGGTTCCTTGCGGTTCGCGGCGTGCC
GGACGTGACAAACGGAAGCCGCACGTCTCACTAGTACCCTCGCAGACGGACAGCGCCAGGGAGCAATGGC
AGCGCGCCGACCGCGATGGGCTGTGGCCAATAGCGGCTGCTCAGCAGGGCGCGCCGAGAGCAGCGGCCGG
GAAGGGGCGGTGCGGGAGGCGGGGTGTGGGGCGGTAGTGTGGGCCCTGTTCCTGCCCGCGCGGTGTTCCG
CATTCTGCAAGCCTCCGGAGCGCACGTCGGCAGTCGGCTCCCTCGTTGACCGAATCACCGACCTCTCTCC
CCAGGGGGTACCACCATGGCCAAGCCTTTGTCTCAAGAAGAATCCACCCTCATTGAAAGAGCAACGGCTA
CAATCAACAGCATCCCCATCTCTGAAGACTACAGCGTCGCCAGCGCAGCTCTCTCTAGCGACGGCCGCAT
CTTCACTGGTGTCAATGTATATCATTTTACTGGGGGACCTTGTGCAGAACTCGTGGTGCTGGGCACTGCT
GCTGCTGCGGCAGCTGGCAACCTGACTTGTATCGTCGCGATCGGAAATGAGAACAGGGGCATCTTGAGCC
CCTGCGGACGGTGCCGACAGGTGCTTCTCGATCTGCATCCTGGGATCAAAGCCATAGTGAAGGACAGTGA
TGGACAGCCGACGGCAGTTGGGATTCGTGAATTGCTGCCCTCTGGTTATGTGTGGGAGGGCCTGCAGCTG
CAGTAGTAAGAATTCTAGATCTTGAGACAAATGGCAGTATTCATCCACAATTTTAAAAGAAAAGGGGGGA
TTGGGGGGTACAGTGCAGGGGAAAGAATAGTAGACATAATAGCAACAGACATACAAACTAAAGAATTACA
AAAACAAATTACAAAAATTCAAAATTTTCGGGTTTATTACAGGGACAGCAGAGATCCACTTTGGCGCCGG
CTCGAGGGGGCCCGGGGTTATTAATAGTAATCAATTACGGGGTCATTAGTTCATAGCCCATATATGGAGT
TCCGCGTTACATAACTTACGGTAAATGGCCCGCCTGGCTGACCGCCCAACGACCCCCGCCCATTGACGTC
AATAATGACGTATGTTCCCATAGTAACGCCAATAGGGACTTTCCATTGACGTCAATGGGTGGAGTATTTA
CGGTAAACTGCCCACTTGGCAGTACATCAAGTGTATCATATGCCAAGTACGCCCCCTATTGACGTCAATG
ACGGTAAATGGCCCGCCTGGCATTATGCCCAGTACATGACCTTATGGGACTTTCCTACTTGGCAGTACAT
CTACGTATTAGTCATCGCTATTACCATGGTGATGCGGTTTTGGCAGTACATCAATGGGCGTGGATAGCGG
TTTGACTCACGGGGATTTCCAAGTCTCCACCCCATTGACGTCAATGGGAGTTTGTTTTGGCACCAAAATC
AACGGGACTTTCCAAAATGTCGTAACAACTCCGCCCCATTGACGCAAATGGGCGGTAGGCGTGTACGGTG
GGAGGTCTATATAAGCAGAGCTCTCTGGCTAACTGTCGGGATCAACAAGTTTGTACAAAAAAGCAGGCTT
CACCATGGTGAGCAAGGGCGAGGAGCTGTTCACCGGGGTGGTGCCCATCCTGGTCGAGCTGGACGGCGAC
GTAAACGGCCACAAGTTCAGCGTGTCCGGCGAGGGCGA
Features (pLannotate 1.2.2; 33 found; start..end, strand, type, name):
    614..634     +  misc_feature   MCS (fragment): multiple cloning site
    635..1381    +  CDS            APEX2: soybean ascorbate peroxidase, engineered to serve as a monomeric tag for electron microscopy and live-cell proteomics (Lam et al., 2015) more active than the original APEX due to the A134P mutation
   1512..1536    -  protein_bind   attB2: mutant version of attB; recombination site for the Gateway® BP reaction BP Clonase™
   1538..1579    +  CDS            V5 tag: epitope tag from simian virus 5
   1621..2209    +  misc_feature   WPRE: woodchuck hepatitis virus posttranscriptional regulatory element
   2260..2279    +  misc_feature   cPPT/CTS (fragment): central polypurine tract and central termination sequence of HIV-1
   2281..2514    +  LTR            3' LTR (ΔU3): self-inactivating 3' long terminal repeat (LTR) from HIV-1
   2592..2713    +  polyA_signal   SV40 poly(A) signal: SV40 polyadenylation signal
   2753..2888    +  rep_origin     SV40 ori: SV40 origin of replication
   2909..2927    -  promoter       T7 promoter: promoter for bacteriophage T7 RNA polymerase
   2935..3090    +  CDS            lacZα (fragment): LacZα fragment of β-galactosidase; lacZ fragment
   3095..3523    +  rep_origin     f1 ori (sequence partly withheld): f1 bacteriophage origin of replication; arrow indicates direction of (+) strand synthesis
   3576..3680    +  promoter       AmpR promoter: bla
   3681..4541    +  CDS            AmpR: β-lactamase; bla; confers resistance to ampicillin, carbenicillin, and related antibiotics
   4712..5300    +  rep_origin     ori: high-copy-number ColE1/pMB1/pBR322/pUC origin of replication
   5483..5575    +  CDS            lacI (fragment): lac repressor; lacI; The lac repressor binds to the lac operator to inhibit transcription in E. coli. This inhibition can be relieved by adding lactose or isopropyl-β-D-thiogalactopyranoside (IPTG).
   5588..5609    +  protein_bind   CAP binding site: CAP binding activates transcription in the presence of cAMP. E. coli catabolite activator protein
   5624..5654    +  promoter       lac promoter: promoter for the E. coli lac operon
   5662..5678    +  protein_bind   lac operator: The lac repressor binds to the lac operator to inhibit transcription in E. coli. This inhibition can be relieved by adding lactose or isopropyl-β-D-thiogalactopyranoside (IPTG). lac repressor encoded by lacI
   5723..5741    +  promoter       T3 promoter: promoter for bacteriophage T3 RNA polymerase
   5769..5995    +  promoter       RSV promoter: Rous sarcoma virus enhancer/promoter
   5996..6176    +  LTR            5' LTR (truncated): truncated 5' long terminal repeat (LTR) from HIV-1
   6223..6348    +  misc_feature   HIV-1 Ψ: packaging signal of human immunodeficiency virus type 1
   6332..6695    +  CDS            HIV-1 gag (fragment): gag protein from human immunodeficiency virus 1; gag
   6841..7074    +  misc_feature   RRE: The Rev response element (RRE) of HIV-1 allows for Rev-dependent mRNA export from the nucleus to the cytoplasm.
   7451..7477    +  CDS            Rev (fragment): human immunodeficiency virus 1 (HIV-1) Rev protein; rev; enhances nuclear export of unspliced and incompletely spliced viral mRNAs
   7478..7978    +  promoter       hPGK promoter: human phosphoglycerate kinase 1 promoter
   7990..8385    +  CDS            BSD: blasticidin S deaminase; Aspergillus terreus BSD; confers resistance to blasticidin
   8445..8562    +  misc_feature   cPPT/CTS: central polypurine tract and central termination sequence of HIV-1
   8679..8982    +  enhancer       CMV enhancer: human cytomegalovirus immediate early enhancer
   8983..9186    +  promoter       CMV promoter: human cytomegalovirus (CMV) immediate early promoter
   9209..9233    +  protein_bind   attB1: mutant version of attB; recombination site for the Gateway® BP reaction BP Clonase™
   9239..613     +  CDS            EGFP (across the origin): EGFP is a basic (constitutively fluorescent) green fluorescent protein published in 1996, derived from Aequorea victoria. It is reported to be a rapidly-maturing weak dimer with moderate acid sensitivity.
