[The description below was written by a language model from this plasmid's Addgene catalogue record and pLannotate feature annotations shown in this document.]
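Description:
GFP-APEX2-NIK3x is a third-generation-style, self-inactivating lentiviral expression plasmid built on the pLX304 backbone for delivering a nucleolus-targeted APEX2 peroxidase into mammalian cells. It is propagated in E. coli through a high-copy ColE1/pUC-type origin with ampicillin selection (AmpR), and also carries an f1 origin plus leftover lac/T7/T3 cloning-vector elements. The viral portion comprises an RSV promoter driving a truncated HIV-1 5' LTR, the Ψ packaging signal with a gag fragment, the RRE for Rev-dependent export of the genomic RNA, a cPPT/CTS, WPRE to enhance transcript expression, and a ΔU3 3' LTR followed by an SV40 polyadenylation signal and SV40 ori. Packaging functions are not encoded and would have to be supplied in trans.

Within the provirus, a human PGK promoter drives blasticidin S deaminase, allowing blasticidin selection of transduced cells. Downstream, the CMV enhancer/promoter drives the payload, which lies between attB1 and attB2 Gateway sites: EGFP (annotated across the numbering origin of the circular sequence), a short linker derived from a multiple cloning site, and then APEX2, the engineered soybean ascorbate peroxidase used for proximity labelling and electron microscopy contrast. The roughly 130 nt between APEX2 and attB2 are unannotated and presumably hold the "NIK3x" element named in the record, which by the stated purpose directs the fusion to the nucleolus; its exact composition is not described. A V5 tag follows attB2, but the table does not show whether it is translated in frame with the fusion. EGFP permits checking of localisation, and the associated publication used such constructs for APEX-based mapping of subcellular RNA localisation.
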