Addgene plasmid #129274: GFP-APEX2-NIK3x
Purpose: Expression of APEX2 in the nucleolus
Depositing lab: Alice Ting. Depositing organization: Stanford University. Publication: Atlas of Subcellular RNA Localization Revealed by APEX-Seq. Fazal FM, Han S, Parker KR, Kaewsapsak P, Xu J, Boettiger AN, Chang HY, Ting AY. Cell. 2019 Jun 14. pii: S0092-8674(19)30555-0. doi: 10.1016/j.cell.2019.05.027. PubMed 31230715.
Backbone
  Vector backbone: pLX304
  Vector type: Mammalian Expression, Lentiviral
Growth in bacteria
  Bacterial resistance: Ampicillin, 100 μg/mL
  Growth temperature: 30°C
  Growth strain: NEB Stable
  Copy number: Unknown
Gene/Insert
  Gene/Insert name: GFP-APEX2-NIK3x
  Species: H. sapiens (human)
  Promoter: CMV promoter
  Cloning method: Gibson Cloning
  Sequencing primers: 5′ CMV forward
Terms and licenses: Academic/Nonprofit Terms; Industry Terms: Not Available to Industry
How to cite: GFP-APEX2-NIK3x was a gift from Alice Ting (Addgene plasmid # 129274 ; http://n2t.net/addgene:129274 ; RRID:Addgene_129274)
